Addgene plasmid #170265: pGBK CUP1 mGrape3
Purpose: Yeast two-hybrid vector using a copper inducible CUP1 promoter, expressing mGrape3
Depositing lab: Bruce Hamilton. Depositing organization: University of California, San Diego (UCSD). Publication: Inducible Yeast Two-Hybrid with Quantitative Measures. Hernandez J, Ross K, Hamilton B. bioRxiv 10.1101/2021.07.01.450807.
Backbone
  Vector backbone: Modified pGBKT7
  Backbone manufacturer: Clontech
  Backbone size w/o insert (bp): 7002
  Total vector size (bp): 7713
  Modifications to backbone: Replaced the ADH1 promoter with a full length modified CUP1 promoter (modified the BamHI and NdeI site).
  Vector type: Bacterial Expression, Yeast Expression
  Selectable markers: TRP1
Growth in bacteria
  Bacterial resistance: Kanamycin, 50 μg/mL
  Growth temperature: 37°C
  Growth strain: DH5alpha
  Copy number: Unknown
Gene/Insert
  Gene/Insert name: momeric Grape 3 (alt name: mGrape3)
  Species: Synthetic
  Insert size (bp): 711
  Promoter: CUP1
  Tag / fusion protein: GAL4 DNA Binding Domain (N terminal on backbone); Myc (N terminal on backbone)
  Cloning method: Restriction Enzyme; 5′ cloning site NdeI (not destroyed); 3′ cloning site BamHI (not destroyed)
  Sequencing primers: 5′ T7; 3′ M13R
Terms and licenses: Academic/Nonprofit Terms; Industry Terms: Not Available to Industry
How to cite: pGBK CUP1 mGrape3 was a gift from Bruce Hamilton (Addgene plasmid # 170265 ; http://n2t.net/addgene:170265 ; RRID:Addgene_170265)
