[The description below was written by a language model from this plasmid's Addgene catalogue record and pLannotate feature annotations shown in this document.]
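Description:
pGBK CUP1 mGrape3 is a yeast two-hybrid "bait"-type shuttle vector built on a modified Clontech pGBKT7 backbone, with a total size of about 7.7 kb. It is propagated in E. coli through a high-copy ColE1/pUC-type origin and selected with kanamycin via the Tn5 NeoR/KanR gene driven by a bacterial (bla) promoter. In Saccharomyces cerevisiae it is maintained episomally through the 2μ origin and selected by tryptophan prototrophy from the TRP1 marker with its own promoter. An f1 origin is also present, along with several short backbone remnants (lac promoter/operator, fragments of lacI, lacZα, rop, bom and ble) that have no evident role in the construct's intended use.

The key modification is replacement of the constitutive ADH1 promoter of pGBKT7 with a full-length CUP1 metallothionein promoter, altered to remove its internal BamHI and NdeI sites. Expression of the fusion protein can therefore be induced with copper rather than being continuous. Downstream lies the GAL4 DNA-binding domain, followed by a T7 promoter and, according to the catalogue entry, a Myc epitope (not separately annotated in the feature table). Next comes the 711 bp synthetic coding sequence for mGrape3, a monomeric far-red fluorescent protein derived from Discosoma, cloned between the retained NdeI and BamHI sites. T7 and ADH1 terminators close the unit. The internal T7 promoter would allow transcription of the Myc-tagged insert by T7 RNA polymerase, for example in vitro. The resulting GAL4 DBD–Myc–mGrape3 fusion gives a fluorescent readout of copper-induced bait expression, which fits the plasmid's origin in work on an inducible, quantitative yeast two-hybrid system.
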