Features (pLannotate 1.2.2; 24 found; start..end, strand, type, name):
      1..235     +  promoter       CUP1 promoter: S. cerevisiae CUP1; inducible metallothionein promoter, regulated by Cu2+
    291..731     +  CDS            GAL4 DNA binding domain: DNA binding domain of the GAL4 transcriptional activator; Saccharomyces cerevisiae GAL4 (truncated)
    742..760     +  promoter       T7 promoter: promoter for bacteriophage T7 RNA polymerase
    813..1520    +  CDS            mGrape3: mGrape3 is a basic (constitutively fluorescent) far red fluorescent protein published in 2009, derived from Discosoma sp.. It has high acid sensitivity.
   1553..1600    +  terminator     T7 terminator: transcription terminator for bacteriophage T7 RNA polymerase
   1627..1814    +  terminator     ADH1 terminator: S. cerevisiae ADH1; transcription terminator for the S. cerevisiae alcohol dehydrogenase 1 (ADH1) gene
   1862..1878    -  protein_bind   lac operator: The lac repressor binds to the lac operator to inhibit transcription in E. coli. This inhibition can be relieved by adding lactose or isopropyl-β-D-thiogalactopyranoside (IPTG). lac repressor encoded by lacI
   1886..1916    -  promoter       lac promoter: promoter for the E. coli lac operon
   1931..1952    -  protein_bind   CAP binding site: CAP binding activates transcription in the presence of cAMP. E. coli catabolite activator protein
   1965..2057    -  CDS            lacI (fragment): lac repressor; lacI; The lac repressor binds to the lac operator to inhibit transcription in E. coli. This inhibition can be relieved by adding lactose or isopropyl-β-D-thiogalactopyranoside (IPTG).
   2240..2828    -  rep_origin     ori: high-copy-number ColE1/pMB1/pBR322/pUC origin of replication
   3050..3066    +  polyA_signal   bGH poly(A) signal (fragment): bovine growth hormone polyadenylation signal
   3157..3204    -  polyA_signal   HSV TK poly(A) signal: herpes simplex virus thymidine kinase polyadenylation signal (Cole and Stacy, 1985)
   3263..3415    -  CDS            ble (fragment): BLE_KLEPN - Experimental evidence at protein level: Swiss-Prot protein existence level 1. Binding protein with a strong affinity to the bleomycin family of antibiotics. Binds to CL990; an antimitotic-antibiotic compound. From Klebsiella pneumoniae.
   3436..4230    -  CDS            NeoR/KanR: aminoglycoside phosphotransferase from Tn5; aph(3')-II (or nptII); confers resistance to neomycin, kanamycin, and G418 (Geneticin®)
   4231..4335    -  promoter       AmpR promoter: bla
   4362..5704    -  rep_origin     2μ ori: yeast 2μ plasmid origin of replication
   5772..5807    +  CDS            rop (fragment): Rop protein, which maintains plasmids at low copy number; rop
   5909..5958    +  misc_feature   bom (fragment): basis of mobility region from pBR322
   6097..6244    +  promoter       TRP1 promoter: S. cerevisiae TRP1
   6245..6919    +  CDS            TRP1: phosphoribosylanthranilate isomerase, required for tryptophan biosynthesis; S. cerevisiae TRP1; yeast auxotrophic marker
   6970..7021    +  misc_feature   bom (fragment): basis of mobility region from pBR322
   7049..7477    -  rep_origin     f1 ori (sequence partly withheld): f1 bacteriophage origin of replication; arrow indicates direction of (+) strand synthesis
   7481..7547    -  CDS            lacZα (fragment): LacZα fragment of β-galactosidase; lacZ fragment
>Addgene plasmid #170265 | pGBK CUP1 mGrape3 | addgene full sequence | sequence record 335101 | Addgene NGS Result
CTAGTTAGAAAAAGACATTTTTGCTGTCAGTCACTGTCAAGAGATTCTTTTGCTGGCATTTCTTCTAGAA
GCAAAAAGAGCGATGCGTCTTTTCCGCTGAACCGTTCCAGCAAAAAAGACTACCAACGCAATATGGATTG
TCAGAATCATATAAAAGAGAAGCAAATAACTCCTTGTCTTGTATCAATTGCATTATAATATCTTCTTGTT
AGTGCAATATCATATAGAAGTCATCGAAATAGATATTAAGAAAAACAAACTGTCCAAGCTTGAAGCAAGC
CTCCTGAAAGATGAAGCTACTGTCTTCTATCGAACAAGCATGCGATATTTGCCGACTTAAAAAGCTCAAG
TGCTCCAAAGAAAAACCGAAGTGCGCCAAGTGTCTGAAGAACAACTGGGAGTGTCGCTACTCTCCCAAAA
CCAAAAGGTCTCCGCTGACTAGGGCACATCTGACAGAAGTGGAATCAAGGCTAGAAAGACTGGAACAGCT
ATTTCTACTGATTTTTCCTCGAGAAGACCTTGACATGATTTTGAAAATGGATTCTTTACAGGATATAAAA
GCATTGTTAACAGGATTATTTGTACAAGATAATGTGAATAAAGATGCCGTCACAGATAGATTGGCTTCAG
TGGAGACTGATATGCCTCTAACATTGAGACAGCATAGAATAAGTGCGACATCATCATCGGAAGAGAGTAG
TAACAAAGGTCAAAGACAGTTGACTGTATCGCCGGAATTTGTAATACGACTCACTATAGGGCGAGCCGCC
ATCATGGAGGAGCAGAAGCTGATCTCAGAGGAGGACCTGCATATGGTGAGCAAGGGCGAGGAGAATAACA
TGGCCGTCATCAAGGAGTTCATGCGCTTCAAGACGCACATGGAGGGCTCCGTGAACGGCCACGAGTTCGA
GATCGAGGGCAAGGGCGAGGGCCGCCCCTACGAGGGCACCCAGACCGCCAAGCTGAAGGTGACCAAGGGC
GGCCCCCTGCCCTTCGCCTGGGACATCCTGTCCCCTCAGATGATGTACGGCTCCAAGGCCTACGTGAAGC
ACCCCCCTGACATCCCCGACTACATGAAGCTGTCCTTCCCCGAGGGCTTCAAGTGGGAGCGCGTGATGAA
CTTCGAGGACGGCGGCGTGGTGACCGTGACCCAGGACTCCTCCCTGCAGGACGGCGAGTTCATCTACAAG
GTGAAGCTGCACGGCACCAACTTCCCCTCCGACGGCCCCGTAATGCAGAAGAAGACCATGGGCTGGGAGG
CCTCCTCCGAGCGGTTGTACCCCGAGGACGGCGCCCTGAAGGGCGAGGTCAAGATGAGGCTGAAGCTGAA
GGACGGCGGCCACTACGACGCCGAGGTCAAGACCACCTACATGGCCAAGAAGCCCGTGCAGCTGCCCGGC
GCCTACAAGCTCGACTACAAGCTGGACATCACCTCCCACAACGAGGACTACACCATCGTGGAACAGTACG
AGCGCGCCGAGGGCCGCCACTCCACCGGCGGCATGGACGAGCTGTACAAGTAAGGATCCGTCGACCTGCA
GCGGCCGCATAACTAGCATAACCCCTTGGGGCCTCTAAACGGGTCTTGAGGGGTTTTTTGCGCGCTTGCA
GCCAAGCTAATTCCGGGCGAATTTCTTATGATTTATGATTTTTATTATTAAATAAGTTATAAAAAAAATA
AGTGTATACAAATTTTAAAGTGACTCTTAGGTTTTAAAACGAAAATTCTTATTCTTGAGTAACTCTTTCC
TGTAGGTCAGGTTGCTTTCTCAGGTATAGCATGAGGTCGCTCTTATTGACCACACCTCTACCGGCATGCA
AGCTTGGCGTAATCATGGTCATAGCTGTTTCCTGTGTGAAATTGTTATCCGCTCACAATTCCACACAACA
TACGAGCCGGAAGCATAAAGTGTAAAGCCTGGGGTGCCTAATGAGTGAGCTAACTCACATTAATTGCGTT
GCGCTCACTGCCCGCTTTCCAGTCGGGAAACCTGTCGTGCCAGCTGCATTAATGAATCGGCCAACGCGCG
GGGAGAGGCGGTTTGCGTATTGGGCGCTCTTCCGCTTCCTCGCTCACTGACTCGCTGCGCTCGGTCGTTC
GGCTGCGGCGAGCGGTATCAGCTCACTCAAAGGCGGTAATACGGTTATCCACAGAATCAGGGGATAACGC
AGGAAAGAACATGTGAGCAAAAGGCCAGCAAAAGGCCAGGAACCGTAAAAAGGCCGCGTTGCTGGCGTTT
TTCCATAGGCTCCGCCCCCCTGACGAGCATCACAAAAATCGACGCTCAAGTCAGAGGTGGCGAAACCCGA
CAGGACTATAAAGATACCAGGCGTTTCCCCCTGGAAGCTCCCTCGTGCGCTCTCCTGTTCCGACCCTGCC
GCTTACCGGATACCTGTCCGCCTTTCTCCCTTCGGGAAGCGTGGCGCTTTCTCATAGCTCACGCTGTAGG
TATCTCAGTTCGGTGTAGGTCGTTCGCTCCAAGCTGGGCTGTGTGCACGAACCCCCCGTTCAGCCCGACC
GCTGCGCCTTATCCGGTAACTATCGTCTTGAGTCCAACCCGGTAAGACACGACTTATCGCCACTGGCAGC
AGCCACTGGTAACAGGATTAGCAGAGCGAGGTATGTAGGCGGTGCTACAGAGTTCTTGAAGTGGTGGCCT
AACTACGGCTACACTAGAAGAACAGTATTTGGTATCTGCGCTCTGCTGAAGCCAGTTACCTTCGGAAAAA
GAGTTGGTAGCTCTTGATCCGGCAAACAAACCACCGCTGGTAGCGGTGGTTTTTTTGTTTGCAAGCAGCA
GATTACGCGCAGAAAAAAAGGATCTCAAGAAGATCCTTTGATCTTTTCTACGGGGTCTGACGCTCAGTGG
AACGAAAACTCACGTTAAGGGATTTTGGTCATGAGATTATCAAAAAGGATCTTCACCTAGATCCTTTTAA
ATTAAAAATGAAGTTTTAAATCAATCTAAAGTATATATGAGTAACCTGAGGCTATGGCAGGGCCTGCCGC
CCCGACGTTGGCTGCGAGCCCTGGGCCTTCACCCGAACTTGGGGGGTGGGGTGGGGAAAAGGAAGAAACG
CGGGCGTATTGGCCCCAATGGGGTCTCGGTGGGGTATCGACAGAGTGCCAGCCCTGGGACCGAACCCCGC
GTTTATGAACAAACGACCCAACACCGTGCGTTTTATTCTGTCTTTTTATTGCCGTCATAGCGCGGGTTCC
TTCCGGTATTGTCTCCTTCCGTGTTTCAGTTAGCCTCCCCCTAGGGTGGGCGAAGAACTCCAGCATGAGA
TCCCCGCGCTGGAGGATCATCCAGCCGGCGTCCCGGAAAACGATTCCGAAGCCCAACCTTTCATAGAAGG
CGGCGGTGGAATCGAAATCTCGTGATGGCAGGTTGGGCGTCGCTTGGTCGGTCATTTCGAACCCCAGAGT
CCCGCTCAGAAGAACTCGTCAAGAAGGCGATAGAAGGCGATGCGCTGCGAATCGGGAGCGGCGATACCGT
AAAGCACGAGGAAGCGGTCAGCCCATTCGCCGCCAAGCTCTTCAGCAATATCACGGGTAGCCAACGCTAT
GTCCTGATAGCGGTCCGCCACACCCAGCCGGCCACAGTCGATGAATCCAGAAAAGCGGCCATTTTCCACC
ATGATATTCGGCAAGCAGGCATCGCCATGAGTCACGACGAGATCCTCGCCGTCGGGCATGCTCGCCTTGA
GCCTGGCGAACAGTTCGGCTGGCGCGAGCCCCTGATGCTCTTCGTCCAGATCATCCTGATCGACAAGACC
GGCTTCCATCCGAGTACGTGCTCGCTCGATGCGATGTTTCGCTTGGTGGTCGAATGGGCAGGTAGCCGGA
TCAAGCGTATGCAGCCGCCGCATTGCATCAGCCATGATGGATACTTTCTCGGCAGGAGCAAGGTGAGATG
ACAGGAGATCCTGCCCCGGCACTTCGCCCAATAGCAGCCAGTCCCTTCCCGCTTCAGTGACAACGTCGAG
CACAGCTGCGCAAGGAACGCCCGTCGTGGCCAGCCACGATAGCCGCGCTGCCTCGTCTTGCAGTTCATTC
AGGGCACCGGACAGGTCGGTCTTGACAAAAAGAACCGGGCGCCCCTGCGCTGACAGCCGGAACACGGCGG
CATCAGAGCAGCCGATTGTCTGTTGTGCCCAGTCATAGCCGAATAGCCTCTCCACCCAAGCGGCCGGAGA
ACCTGCGTGCAATCCATCTTGTTCAATCATACTCTTCCTTTTTCAATATTATTGAAGCATTTATCAGGGT
TATTGTCTCATGAGCGGATACATATTTGAATGTATTTAGAAAAATAAACAAATAGGGGTTCCGCGCACAT
TTCCCCGAAAAGTGCCACCTGAACGAAGCATCTGTGCTTCATTTTGTAGAACAAAAATGCAACGCGAGAG
CGCTAATTTTTCAAACAAAGAATCTGAGCTGCATTTTTACAGAACAGAAATGCAACGCGAAAGCGCTATT
TTACCAACGAAGAATCTGTGCTTCATTTTTGTAAAACAAAAATGCAACGCGAGAGCGCTAATTTTTCAAA
CAAAGAATCTGAGCTGCATTTTTACAGAACAGAAATGCAACGCGAGAGCGCTATTTTACCAACAAAGAAT
CTATACTTCTTTTTTGTTCTACAAAAATGCATCCCGAGAGCGCTATTTTTCTAACAAAGCATCTTAGATT
ACTTTTTTTCTCCTTTGTGCGCTCTATAATGCAGTCTCTTGATAACTTTTTGCACTGTAGGTCCGTTAAG
GTTAGAAGAAGGCTACTTTGGTGTCTATTTTCTCTTCCATAAAAAAAGCCTGACTCCACTTCCCGCGTTT
ACTGATTACTAGCGAAGCTGCGGGTGCATTTTTTCAAGATAAAGGCATCCCCGATTATATTCTATACCGA
TGTGGATTGCGCATACTTTGTGAACAGAAAGTGATAGCGTTGATGATTCTTCATTGGTCAGAAAATTATG
AACGGTTTCTTCTATTTTGTCTCTATATACTACGTATAGGAAATGTTTACATTTTCGTATTGTTTTCGAT
TCACTCTATGAATAGTTCTTACTACAATTTTTTTGTCTAAAGAGTAATACTAGAGATAAACATAAAAAAT
GTAGAGGTCGAGTTTAGATGCAAGTTCAAGGAGCGAAAGGTGGATGGGTAGGTTATATAGGGATATAGCA
CAGAGATATATAGCAAAGAGATACTTTTGAGCAATGTTTGTGGAAGCGGTATTCGCAATATTTTAGTAGC
TCGTTACAGTCCGGTGCGTTTTTGGTTTTTTGAAAGTGCGTCTTCAGAGCGCTTTTGGTTTTCAAAAGCG
CTCTGAAGTTCCTATACTTTCTAGAGAATAGGAACTTCGGAATAGGAACTTCAAAGCGTTTCCGAAAACG
AGCGCTTCCGAAAATGCAACGCGAGCTGCGCACATACAGCTCACTGTTCACGTCGCACCTATATCTGCGT
GTTGCCTGTATATATATATACATGAGAAGAACGGCATAGTGCGTGTTTATGCTTAAATGCGTACTTATAT
GCGTCTATTTATGTAGGATGAAAGGTAGTCTAGTACCTCCTGTGATATTATCCCATTCCATGCGGGGTAT
CGTATGCTTCCTTCAGCACTACCCTTTAGCTGTTCTATATGCTGCCACTCCTCAATTGGATTAGTCTCAT
CCTTCAATGCTATCATTTCCTTTGATATTGGATCATACTAAGAAACCATTATTATCATGACATTAACCTA
TAAAAATAGGCGTATCACGAGGCCCTTTCGTCTCGCGCGTTTCGGTGATGACGGTGAAAACCTCTGACAC
ATGCAGCTCCCGGAGACGGTCACAGCTTGTCTGTAAGCGGATGCCGGGAGCAGACAAGCCCGTCAGGGCG
CGTCAGCGGGTGTTGGCGGGTGTCGGGGCTGGCTTAACTATGCGGCATCAGAGCAGATTGTACTGAGAGT
GCACCATAGATCAACGACATTACTATATATATAATATAGGAAGCATTTAATAGAACAGCATCGTAATATA
TGTGTACTTTGCAGTTATGACGCCAGATGGCAGTAGTGGAAGATATTCTTTATTGAAAAATAGCTTGTCA
CCTTACGTACAATCTTGATCCGGAGCTTTTCTTTTTTTGCCGATTAAGAATTAATTCGGTCGAAAAAAGA
AAAGGAGAGGGCCAAGAGGGAGGGCATTGGTGACTATTGAGCACGTGAGTATACGTGATTAAGCACACAA
AGGCAGCTTGGAGTATGTCTGTTATTAATTTCACAGGTAGTTCTGGTCCATTGGTGAAAGTTTGCGGCTT
GCAGAGCACAGAGGCCGCAGAATGTGCTCTAGATTCCGATGCTGACTTGCTGGGTATTATATGTGTGCCC
AATAGAAAGAGAACAATTGACCCGGTTATTGCAAGGAAAATTTCAAGTCTTGTAAAAGCATATAAAAATA
GTTCAGGCACTCCGAAATACTTGGTTGGCGTGTTTCGTAATCAACCTAAGGAGGATGTTTTGGCTCTGGT
CAATGATTACGGCATTGATATCGTCCAACTGCATGGAGATGAGTCGTGGCAAGAATACCAAGAGTTCCTC
GGTTTGCCAGTTATTAAAAGACTCGTATTTCCAAAAGACTGCAACATACTACTCAGTGCAGCTTCACAGA
AACCTCATTCGTTTATTCCCTTGTTTGATTCAGAAGCAGGTGGGACAGGTGAACTTTTGGATTGGAACTC
GATTTCTGACTGGGTTGGAAGGCAAGAGAGCCCCGAAAGCTTACATTTTATGTTAGCTGGTGGACTGACG
CCAGAAAATGTTGGTGATGCGCTTAGATTAAATGGCGTTATTGGTGTTGATGTAAGCGGAGGTGTGGAGA
CAAATGGTGTAAAAGACTCTAACAAAATAGCAAATTTCGTCAAAAATGCTAAGAAATAGGTTATTACTGA
GTAGTATTTATTTAAGTATTGTTTGTGCACTTGCCGATCTATGCGGTGTGAAATACCGCACAGATGCGTA
AGGAGAAAATACCGCATCAGGAAATTGTAAGCGTTAATATTTTGTTAAAATTCGCGTTAAATTTTTGTTA
AATCAGCTCATTTTTTAACCAATAGGCCGAAATCGGCAAAATCCCTTATAAATCAAAAGAATAGACCGAG
ATAGGGT
[37 nt withheld, positions 7148-7184]
AAAGAACGTGGACTCCAACGTCAAAGG
[49 nt withheld, positions 7212-7260]
T
[91 nt withheld, positions 7262-7352]
G
[124 nt withheld, positions 7354-7477]
CCATTCGCCATTCAGGCTGCGCAACTGTTGGGAAGGGCGATCGGTGCGGGCCTCTTCGCTATTACGCCAG
ATCCCATTACCGACATTTGGGCGCTATACGTGCATAAGTTCATGTATGTATCTGTATTTAAAACACTTTT
GTATTATTTTTCCTCATATATGTGTATAGGTTTATACGGATGATTTAATTATTACTTCACCACCCTTTAT
TTCAGGCTGATATCTTAGCCTTGTTA
